>Addgene plasmid #75980 | RPS6KC1 gRNA (BRDN0001145776) | addgene full sequence | sequence record 184948 | Addgene Assembled Sequence
CCCGGGTGCAAAGATGGATAAAGTTTTAAACAGAGAGGAATCTTTGCAGCTAATGGACCTTCTAGGTCTT
GAAAGGAGTGGGAATTGGCTCCGGTGCCCGTCAGTGGGCAGAGCGCACATCGCCCACAGTCCCCGAGAAG
TTGGGGGGAGGGGTCGGCAATTGATCCGGTGCCTAGAGAAGGTGGCGCGGGGTAAACTGGGAAAGTGATG
TCGTGTACTGGCTCCGCCTTTTTCCCGAGGGTGGGGGAGAACCGTATATAAGTGCAGTAGTCGCCGTGAA
CGTTCTTTTTCGCAACGGGTTTGCCGCCAGAACACAGGTAAGTGCCGTGTGTGGTTCCCGCGGGCCTGGC
CTCTTTACGGGTTATGGCCCTTGCGTGCCTTGAATTACTTCCACCTGGCTGCAGTACGTGATTCTTGATC
CCGAGCTTCGGGTTGGAAGTGGGTGGGAGAGTTCGAGGCCTTGCGCTTAAGGAGCCCCTTCGCCTCGTGC
TTGAGTTGAGGCCTGGCCTGGGCGCTGGGGCCGCCGCGTGCGAATCTGGTGGCACCTTCGCGCCTGTCTC
GCTGCTTTCGATAAGTCTCTAGCCATTTAAAATTTTTGATGACCTGCTGCGACGCTTTTTTTCTGGCAAG
ATAGTCTTGTAAATGCGGGCCAAGATCTGCACACTGGTATTTCGGTTTTTGGGGCCGCGGGCGGCGACGG
GGCCCGTGCGTCCCAGCGCACATGTTCGGCGAGGCGGGGCCTGCGAGCGCGGCCACCGAGAATCGGACGG
GGGTAGTCTCAAGCTGGCCGGCCTGCTCTGGTGCCTGGCCTCGCGCCGCCGTGTATCGCCCCGCCCTGGG
CGGCAAGGCTGGCCCGGTCGGCACCAGTTGCGTGAGCGGAAAGATGGCCGCTTCCCGGCCCTGCTGCAGG
GAGCTCAAAATGGAGGACGCGGCGCTCGGGAGAGCGGGCGGGTGAGTCACCCACACAAAGGAAAAGGGCC
TTTCCGTCCTCAGCCGTCGCTTCATGTGACTCCACGGAGTACCGGGCGCCGTCCAGGCACCTCGATTAGT
TCTCGAGCTTTTGGAGTACGTCGTCTTTAGGTTGGGGGGAGGGGTTTTATGCGATGGAGTTTCCCCACAC
TGAGTGGGTGGAGACTGAAGTTAGGCCAGCTTGGCACTTGATGTAATTCTCCTTGGAATTTGCCCTTTTT
GAGTTTGGATCTTGGTTCATTCTCAAGCCTCAGACAGTGGTTCAAAGTTTTTTTCTTCCATTTCAGGTGT
CGTGACGTACGGCCACCATGACCGAGTACAAGCCCACGGTGCGCCTCGCCACCCGCGACGACGTCCCCAG
GGCCGTACGCACCCTCGCCGCCGCGTTCGCCGACTACCCCGCCACGCGCCACACCGTCGATCCGGACCGC
CACATCGAGCGGGTCACCGAGCTGCAAGAACTCTTCCTCACGCGCGTCGGGCTCGACATCGGCAAGGTGT
GGGTCGCGGACGACGGCGCCGCCGTGGCGGTCTGGACCACGCCGGAGAGCGTCGAAGCGGGGGCGGTGTT
CGCCGAGATCGGCCCGCGCATGGCCGAGTTGAGCGGTTCCCGGCTGGCCGCGCAGCAACAGATGGAAGGC
CTCCTGGCGCCGCACCGGCCCAAGGAGCCCGCGTGGTTCCTGGCCACCGTCGGAGTCTCGCCCGACCACC
AGGGCAAGGGTCTGGGCAGCGCCGTCGTGCTCCCCGGAGTGGAGGCGGCCGAGCGCGCCGGGGTGCCCGC
CTTCCTGGAGACCTCCGCGCCCCGCAACCTCCCCTTCTACGAGCGGCTCGGCTTCACCGTCACCGCCGAC
GTCGAGGTGCCCGAAGGACCGCGCACCTGGTGCATGACCCGCAAGCCCGGTGCCTGAACGCGTTAAGTCG
ACAATCAACCTCTGGATTACAAAATTTGTGAAAGATTGACTGGTATTCTTAACTATGTTGCTCCTTTTAC
GCTATGTGGATACGCTGCTTTAATGCCTTTGTATCATGCTATTGCTTCCCGTATGGCTTTCATTTTCTCC
TCCTTGTATAAATCCTGGTTGCTGTCTCTTTATGAGGAGTTGTGGCCCGTTGTCAGGCAACGTGGCGTGG
TGTGCACTGTGTTTGCTGACGCAACCCCCACTGGTTGGGGCATTGCCACCACCTGTCAGCTCCTTTCCGG
GACTTTCGCTTTCCCCCTCCCTATTGCCACGGCGGAACTCATCGCCGCCTGCCTTGCCCGCTGCTGGACA
GGGGCTCGGCTGTTGGGCACTGACAATTCCGTGGTGTTGTCGGGGAAATCATCGTCCTTTCCTTGGCTGC
TCGCCTGTGTTGCCACCTGGATTCTGCGCGGGACGTCCTTCTGCTACGTCCCTTCGGCCCTCAATCCAGC
GGACCTTCCTTCCCGCGGCCTGCTGCCGGCTCTGCGGCCTCTTCCGCGTCTTCGCCTTCGCCCTCAGACG
AGTCGGATCTCCCTTTGGGCCGCCTCCCCGCGTCGACTTTAAGACCAATGACTTACAAGGCAGCTGTAGA
TCTTAGCCACTTTTTAAAAGAAAAGGGGGGACTGGAAGGGCTAATTCACTCCCAACGAAGACAAGATCTG
CTTTTTGCTTGTACTGGGTCTCTCTGGTTAGACCAGATCTGAGCCTGGGAGCTCTCTGGCTAACTAGGGA
ACCCACTGCTTAAGCCTCAATAAAGCTTGCCTTGAGTGCTTCAAGTAGTGTGTGCCCGTCTGTTGTGTGA
CTCTGGTAACTAGAGATCCCTCAGACCCTTTTAGTCAGTGTGGAAAATCTCTAGCAGTACGTATAGTAGT
TCATGTCATCTTATTATTCAGTATTTATAACTTGCAAAGAAATGAATATCAGAGAGTGAGAGGAACTTGT
TTATTGCAGCTTATAATGGTTACAAATAAAGCAATAGCATCACAAATTTCACAAATAAAGCATTTTTTTC
ACTGCATTCTAGTTGTGGTTTGTCCAAACTCATCAATGTATCTTATCATGTCTGGCTCTAGCTATCCCGC
CCCTAACTCCGCCCATCCCGCCCCTAACTCCGCCCAGTTCCGCCCATTCTCCGCCCCATGGCTGACTAAT
TTTTTTTATTTATGCAGAGGCCGAGGCCGCCTCGGCCTCTGAGCTATTCCAGAAGTAGTGAGGAGGCTTT
TTTGGAGGCCTAGGGACGTACCCAATTCGCCCTATAGTGAGTCGTATTACGCGCGCTCACTGGCCGTCGT
TTTACAACGTCGTGACTGGGAAAACCCTGGCGTTACCCAACTTAATCGCCTTGCAGCACATCCCCCTTTC
GCCAGCTGGCGTAATAGCGAAGAGGCCCGCACCGATCGCCCTTCCCAACAGTTGCGCAGCCTGAATGGCG
AATGGG
[124 nt withheld, positions 3367-3490]
C
[91 nt withheld, positions 3492-3582]
A
[49 nt withheld, positions 3584-3632]
CCTTTGACGTTGGAGTCCACGTTCTTT
[37 nt withheld, positions 3660-3696]
ACCCTATCTCGGTCTATTCTTTTGATTTATAAGGGATTTTGCCGATTTCGGCCTATTGGTTAAAAAATGA
GCTGATTTAACAAAAATTTAACGCGAATTTTAACAAAATATTAACGCTTACAATTTAGGTGGCACTTTTC
GGGGAAATGTGCGCGGAACCCCTATTTGTTTATTTTTCTAAATACATTCAAATATGTATCCGCTCATGAG
ACAATAACCCTGATAAATGCTTCAATAATATTGAAAAAGGAAGAGTATGAGTATTCAACATTTCCGTGTC
GCCCTTATTCCCTTTTTTGCGGCATTTTGCCTTCCTGTTTTTGCTCACCCAGAAACGCTGGTGAAAGTAA
AAGATGCTGAAGATCAGTTGGGTGCACGAGTGGGTTACATCGAACTGGATCTCAACAGCGGTAAGATCCT
TGAGAGTTTTCGCCCCGAAGAACGTTTTCCAATGATGAGCACTTTTAAAGTTCTGCTATGTGGCGCGGTA
TTATCCCGTATTGACGCCGGGCAAGAGCAACTCGGTCGCCGCATACACTATTCTCAGAATGACTTGGTTG
AGTACTCACCAGTCACAGAAAAGCATCTTACGGATGGCATGACAGTAAGAGAATTATGCAGTGCTGCCAT
AACCATGAGTGATAACACTGCGGCCAACTTACTTCTGACAACGATCGGAGGACCGAAGGAGCTAACCGCT
TTTTTGCACAACATGGGGGATCATGTAACTCGCCTTGATCGTTGGGAACCGGAGCTGAATGAAGCCATAC
CAAACGACGAGCGTGACACCACGATGCCTGTAGCAATGGCAACAACGTTGCGCAAACTATTAACTGGCGA
ACTACTTACTCTAGCTTCCCGGCAACAATTAATAGACTGGATGGAGGCGGATAAAGTTGCAGGACCACTT
CTGCGCTCGGCCCTTCCGGCTGGCTGGTTTATTGCTGATAAATCTGGAGCCGGTGAGCGTGGGTCTCGCG
GTATCATTGCAGCACTGGGGCCAGATGGTAAGCCCTCCCGTATCGTAGTTATCTACACGACGGGGAGTCA
GGCAACTATGGATGAACGAAATAGACAGATCGCTGAGATAGGTGCCTCACTGATTAAGCATTGGTAACTG
TCAGACCAAGTTTACTCATATATACTTTAGATTGATTTAAAACTTCATTTTTAATTTAAAAGGATCTAGG
TGAAGATCCTTTTTGATAATCTCATGACCAAAATCCCTTAACGTGAGTTTTCGTTCCACTGAGCGTCAGA
CCCCGTAGAAAAGATCAAAGGATCTTCTTGAGATCCTTTTTTTCTGCGCGTAATCTGCTGCTTGCAAACA
AAAAAACCACCGCTACCAGCGGTGGTTTGTTTGCCGGATCAAGAGCTACCAACTCTTTTTCCGAAGGTAA
CTGGCTTCAGCAGAGCGCAGATACCAAATACTGTTCTTCTAGTGTAGCCGTAGTTAGGCCACCACTTCAA
GAACTCTGTAGCACCGCCTACATACCTCGCTCTGCTAATCCTGTTACCAGTGGCTGCTGCCAGTGGCGAT
AAGTCGTGTCTTACCGGGTTGGACTCAAGACGATAGTTACCGGATAAGGCGCAGCGGTCGGGCTGAACGG
GGGGTTCGTGCACACAGCCCAGCTTGGAGCGAACGACCTACACCGAACTGAGATACCTACAGCGTGAGCT
ATGAGAAAGCGCCACGCTTCCCGAAGGGAGAAAGGCGGACAGGTATCCGGTAAGCGGCAGGGTCGGAACA
GGAGAGCGCACGAGGGAGCTTCCAGGGGGAAACGCCTGGTATCTTTATAGTCCTGTCGGGTTTCGCCACC
TCTGACTTGAGCGTCGATTTTTGTGATGCTCGTCAGGGGGGCGGAGCCTATGGAAAAACGCCAGCAACGC
GGCCTTTTTACGGTTCCTGGCCTTTTGCTGGCCTTTTGCTCACATGTTCTTTCCTGCGTTATCCCCTGAT
TCTGTGGATAACCGTATTACCGCCTTTGAGTGAGCTGATACCGCTCGCCGCAGCCGAACGACCGAGCGCA
GCGAGTCAGTGAGCGAGGAAGCGGAAGAGCGCCCAATACGCAAACCGCCTCTCCCCGCGCGTTGGCCGAT
TCATTAATGCAGCTGGCACGACAGGTTTCCCGACTGGAAAGCGGGCAGTGAGCGCAACGCAATTAATGTG
AGTTAGCTCACTCATTAGGCACCCCAGGCTTTACACTTTATGCTTCCGGCTCGTATGTTGTGTGGAATTG
TGAGCGGATAACAATTTCACACAGGAAACAGCTATGACCATGATTACGCCAAGCGCGCAATTAACCCTCA
CTAAAGGGAACAAAAGCTGGAGCTGCAAGCTTAATGTAGTCTTATGCAATACTCTTGTAGTCTTGCAACA
TGGTAACGATGAGTTAGCAACATGCCTTACAAGGAGAGAAAAAGCACCGTGCATGCCGATTGGTGGAAGT
AAGGTGGTACGATCGTGCCTTATTAGGAAGGCAACAGACGGGTCTGACATGGATTGGACGAACCACTGAA
TTGCCGCATTGCAGAGATATTGTATTTAAGTGCCTAGCTCGATACATAAACGGGTCTCTCTGGTTAGACC
AGATCTGAGCCTGGGAGCTCTCTGGCTAACTAGGGAACCCACTGCTTAAGCCTCAATAAAGCTTGCCTTG
AGTGCTTCAAGTAGTGTGTGCCCGTCTGTTGTGTGACTCTGGTAACTAGAGATCCCTCAGACCCTTTTAG
TCAGTGTGGAAAATCTCTAGCAGTGGCGCCCGAACAGGGACTTGAAAGCGAAAGGGAAACCAGAGGAGCT
CTCTCGACGCAGGACTCGGCTTGCTGAAGCGCGCACGGCAAGAGGCGAGGGGCGGCGACTGGTGAGTACG
CCAAAAATTTTGACTAGCGGAGGCTAGAAGGAGAGAGATGGGTGCGAGAGCGTCAGTATTAAGCGGGGGA
GAATTAGATCGCGATGGGAAAAAATTCGGTTAAGGCCAGGGGGAAAGAAAAAATATAAATTAAAACATAT
AGTATGGGCAAGCAGGGAGCTAGAACGATTCGCAGTTAATCCTGGCCTGTTAGAAACATCAGAAGGCTGT
AGACAAATACTGGGACAGCTACAACCATCCCTTCAGACAGGATCAGAAGAACTTAGATCATTATATAATA
CAGTAGCAACCCTCTATTGTGTGCATCAAAGGATAGAGATAAAAGACACCAAGGAAGCTTTAGACAAGAT
AGAGGAAGAGCAAAACAAAAGTAAGACCACCGCACAGCAAGCGGCCGCTGATCTTCAGACCTGGAGGAGG
AGATATGAGGGACAATTGGAGAAGTGAATTATATAAATATAAAGTAGTAAAAATTGAACCATTAGGAGTA
GCACCCACCAAGGCAAAGAGAAGAGTGGTGCAGAGAGAAAAAAGAGCAGTGGGAATAGGAGCTTTGTTCC
TTGGGTTCTTGGGAGCAGCAGGAAGCACTATGGGCGCAGCGTCAATGACGCTGACGGTACAGGCCAGACA
ATTATTGTCTGGTATAGTGCAGCAGCAGAACAATTTGCTGAGGGCTATTGAGGCGCAACAGCATCTGTTG
CAACTCACAGTCTGGGGCATCAAGCAGCTCCAGGCAAGAATCCTGGCTGTGGAAAGATACCTAAAGGATC
AACAGCTCCTGGGGATTTGGGGTTGCTCTGGAAAACTCATTTGCACCACTGCTGTGCCTTGGAATGCTAG
TTGGAGTAATAAATCTCTGGAACAGATTTGGAATCACACGACCTGGATGGAGTGGGACAGAGAAATTAAC
AATTACACAAGCTTAATACACTCCTTAATTGAAGAATCGCAAAACCAGCAAGAAAAGAATGAACAAGAAT
TATTGGAATTAGATAAATGGGCAAGTTTGTGGAATTGGTTTAACATAACAAATTGGCTGTGGTATATAAA
ATTATTCATAATGATAGTAGGAGGCTTGGTAGGTTTAAGAATAGTTTTTGCTGTACTTTCTATAGTGAAT
AGAGTTAGGCAGGGATATTCACCATTATCGTTTCAGACCCACCTCCCAACCCCGAGGGGACCCAGAGAGG
GCCTATTTCCCATGATTCCTTCATATTTGCATATACGATACAAGGCTGTTAGAGAGATAATTAGAATTAA
TTTGACTGTAAACACAAAGATATTAGTACAAAATACGTGACGTAGAAAGTAATAATTTCTTGGGTAGTTT
GCAGTTTTAAAATTATGTTTTAAAATGGACTATCATATGCTTACCGTAACTTGAAAGTATTTCGATTTCT
TGGCTTTATATATCTTGTGGAAAGGACGAAACACCGGATAGCGCAAGTGAACTCCTGTTTTAGAGCTAGA
AATAGCAAGTTAAAATAAGGCTAGTCCGTTATCAACTTGAAAAAGTGGCACCGAGTCGGTGCTTTTTTAA
GCTTGGCGTAACTAGATCTTGAGACAAATGGCAGTATTCATCCACAATTTTAAAAGAAAAGGGGGGATTG
GGGGGTACAGTGCAGGGGAAAGAATAGTAGACATAATAGCAACAGACATACAAACTAAAGAATTACAAAA
ACAAATTACAAAAATTCAAAATTTTCGGGTTTATTACAGGGACAGCAGAGATCCACTTTGGCGCCGGCTC
GAGGGGG
Features (pLannotate 1.2.2; 29 found; start..end, strand, type, name):
     14..80      +  CDS            small t antigen (fragment): SV40 (simian virus 40) small t antigen
    106..317     +  promoter       EF-1α core promoter: core promoter for human elongation factor EF-1α
    318..1256    +  intron         EF-1α intron A: intron upstream of the start codon of human EF-1α
   1278..1877    +  CDS            PuroR (fragment): puromycin N-acetyltransferase; pac from Streptomyces; confers resistance to puromycin
   1893..2481    +  misc_feature   WPRE: woodchuck hepatitis virus posttranscriptional regulatory element
   2532..2551    +  misc_feature   cPPT/CTS (fragment): central polypurine tract and central termination sequence of HIV-1
   2553..2786    +  LTR            3' LTR (ΔU3): self-inactivating 3' long terminal repeat (LTR) from HIV-1
   2864..2985    +  polyA_signal   SV40 poly(A) signal: SV40 polyadenylation signal
   3025..3160    +  rep_origin     SV40 ori: SV40 origin of replication
   3181..3199    -  promoter       T7 promoter: promoter for bacteriophage T7 RNA polymerase
   3207..3362    +  CDS            lacZα (fragment): LacZα fragment of β-galactosidase; lacZ fragment
   3367..3795    +  rep_origin     f1 ori (sequence partly withheld): f1 bacteriophage origin of replication; arrow indicates direction of (+) strand synthesis
   3848..3952    +  promoter       AmpR promoter: bla
   3953..4813    +  CDS            AmpR: β-lactamase; bla; confers resistance to ampicillin, carbenicillin, and related antibiotics
   4984..5572    +  rep_origin     ori: high-copy-number ColE1/pMB1/pBR322/pUC origin of replication
   5755..5847    +  CDS            lacI (fragment): lac repressor; lacI; The lac repressor binds to the lac operator to inhibit transcription in E. coli. This inhibition can be relieved by adding lactose or isopropyl-β-D-thiogalactopyranoside (IPTG).
   5860..5881    +  protein_bind   CAP binding site: CAP binding activates transcription in the presence of cAMP. E. coli catabolite activator protein
   5896..5926    +  promoter       lac promoter: promoter for the E. coli lac operon
   5934..5950    +  protein_bind   lac operator: The lac repressor binds to the lac operator to inhibit transcription in E. coli. This inhibition can be relieved by adding lactose or isopropyl-β-D-thiogalactopyranoside (IPTG). lac repressor encoded by lacI
   5995..6013    +  promoter       T3 promoter: promoter for bacteriophage T3 RNA polymerase
   6041..6267    +  promoter       RSV promoter: Rous sarcoma virus enhancer/promoter
   6268..6448    +  LTR            5' LTR (truncated): truncated 5' long terminal repeat (LTR) from HIV-1
   6495..6620    +  misc_feature   HIV-1 Ψ: packaging signal of human immunodeficiency virus type 1
   6604..6967    +  CDS            HIV-1 gag (fragment): gag protein from human immunodeficiency virus 1; gag
   7113..7346    +  misc_feature   RRE: The Rev response element (RRE) of HIV-1 allows for Rev-dependent mRNA export from the nucleus to the cytoplasm.
   7723..7749    +  CDS            Rev (fragment): human immunodeficiency virus 1 (HIV-1) Rev protein; rev; enhances nuclear export of unspliced and incompletely spliced viral mRNAs
   7753..7993    +  promoter       U6 promoter: RNA polymerase III promoter for human U6 snRNA
   8023..8098    +  misc_RNA       gRNA scaffold: guide RNA scaffold for the Streptococcus pyogenes CRISPR/Cas9 system
   8154..8271    +  misc_feature   cPPT/CTS: central polypurine tract and central termination sequence of HIV-1
