[The description below was written by a language model from this plasmid's Addgene catalogue record and pLannotate feature annotations shown in this document.]
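Description:
RPS6KC1 gRNA (BRDN0001145776) is a third-generation lentiviral CRISPR guide plasmid built on the lentiGuide-Puro backbone and designed to target the human RPS6KC1 gene (also known as RPK118 or RSKL1). The assembled sequence is about 8.3 kb. In bacteria it is maintained through a high-copy ColE1/pUC-type origin with ampicillin resistance (AmpR, β-lactamase). The backbone also carries an f1 origin, an SV40 origin and poly(A) signal, and remnants of lac and T7/T3 cloning-vector sequence that play no role in the payload.

The transfer cassette starts with an RSV promoter fused to a truncated HIV-1 5' LTR, which makes genomic RNA production Tat-independent. This is followed by the Ψ packaging signal with a partial gag sequence and the Rev response element for Rev-dependent nuclear export. It ends with a self-inactivating ΔU3 3' LTR. Between these elements, a human U6 RNA polymerase III promoter drives the RPS6KC1-specific spacer joined to the Streptococcus pyogenes Cas9 guide RNA scaffold. A cPPT/CTS element, which aids nuclear import of the viral genome, comes next. After it, an EF-1α promoter with its intron A expresses puromycin N-acetyltransferase for selecting transduced mammalian cells, and a WPRE enhances transcript expression.

The plasmid does not encode Cas9, so it has to be paired with a separate Cas9 vector such as lentiCas9-Blast or used in cells that already express Cas9. The depositor states that the guide was designed against several RPS6KC1 RefSeq transcript variants and that it belongs to a human kinome gRNA collection. Its expected use is gene knockout in individual or pooled loss-of-function experiments.
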