Addgene plasmid #75980: RPS6KC1 gRNA (BRDN0001145776)
Purpose: 3rd generation lentiviral gRNA plasmid targeting human RPS6KC1
Depositing lab: John Doench & David Root. Depositing organization: Broad Institute. Publication: Optimized sgRNA design to maximize activity and minimize off-target effects of CRISPR-Cas9. Doench JG, Fusi N, Sullender M, Hegde M, Vaimberg EW, Donovan KF, Smith I, Tothova Z, Wilen C, Orchard R, Virgin HW, Listgarten J, Root DE. Nat Biotechnol. 2016 Jan 18. doi: 10.1038/nbt.3437. PubMed 26780180.
Backbone
  Vector backbone: lentiGuide-Puro
  Backbone manufacturer: Zhang Lab (Addgene plasmid # 52963)
  Vector type: Mammalian Expression, Lentiviral, CRISPR
  Selectable markers: Puromycin
Growth in bacteria
  Bacterial resistance: Ampicillin, 100 μg/mL
  Growth temperature: 37°C
  Growth strain: DH5alpha
  Copy number: High Copy
Gene/Insert
  Gene/Insert name: RPS6KC1 (alt names: RPS6KC1; NM_001136138.2)
  gRNA/shRNA sequence: GATAGCGCAAGTGAACTCCT
  Species: H. sapiens (human)
  Entrez Gene: RPS6KC1 (a.k.a. RPK118, RSKL1, S6K-delta-1, S6PKh1, humS6PKh1)
  Promoter: hU6
  Cloning method: Unknown
  Sequencing primers: 5′ U6-F; 3′ pS2-R
Terms and licenses: Academic/Nonprofit Terms; Industry Terms: Not Available to Industry
Depositor comments: The gRNA was designed to target the following Genbank reference sequence(s): NM_001136138.2,NM_001287218.1,NM_001287219.1,NM_001287220.1,NM_001287221.1,NM_012424.4. Note that this plasmid does NOT contain Cas9. It should be used in conjunction with lentiCas9-Blast (Addgene #52962) or otherwise with cell lines already expressing Cas9. Browse the full kinome gRNA library at http://www.addgene.org/pooled-library/broadgpp-human-kinome/ or visit http://www.broadinstitute.org/rnai/public/ for detailed protocols and information.
How to cite: RPS6KC1 gRNA (BRDN0001145776) was a gift from John Doench & David Root (Addgene plasmid # 75980 ; http://n2t.net/addgene:75980 ; RRID:Addgene_75980)
