>Addgene plasmid #75980 | RPS6KC1 gRNA (BRDN0001145776) | depositor partial sequence | sequence record 143440 | Target Sequence
GATAGCGCAAGTGAACTCCT
