>Addgene plasmid #75980 | RPS6KC1 gRNA (BRDN0001145776) | addgene partial sequence | sequence record 184947 | hU6-F
ATACGTGACGTAGAAAGTAATAATTTCTTGGGTAGTTTGCAGTTTTAAAATTATGTTTTAAAATGGACTA
TCATATGCTTACCGTAACTTGAAAGTATTTCGATTTCTTGGCTTTATATATCTTGTGGAAAGGACGAAAC
ACCGGATAGCGCAAGTGAACTCCTGTTTTAGAGCTAGAAATAGCAAGTTAAAATAAGGCTAGTCCGTTAT
CAACTTGAAAAAGTGGCACCGAGTCGGTGCTTTTTTAAGCTTGGCGTAACTAGATCTTGAGACAAATGGC
AGTATTCATCCACAATTTTAAAAGAAAAGGGGGGATTGGGGGGTACAGTGCAGGGGAAAGAATAGTAGAC
ATAATAGCAACAGACATACAAACTAAAGAATTACAAAAACAAATTACAAAAATTCAAAATTTTCGGGTTT
ATTACAGGGACAGCAGAGATCCACTTTGGCGCCGGCTCGAGGGGGCCCGGGTGCAAAGATGGATAAAGTT
TTAAACAGAGAGGAATCTTTGCAGCTAATGGACCTTCTAGGTCTTGAAAGGAGTGGGAATTGGCTCCGGT
GCCCGTCAGT
